Addgene plasmid #206822: pJethlpAmTurquoise2Cm
Purpose: Template for hlpA-mTurquoise2 amplification associated with chloramphenicol resistance gene
Depositing lab: Virginie Libante. Depositing organization: Universite de Lorraine. Publication: A modular genetic toolbox for precise gene regulation and multi-color imaging in streptococci. Mignolet J, Schmid A, Staub J, van der Meer JR, Veening JW, Libante V. Microlife. 2026 Feb 26;7:uqag006. doi: 10.1093/femsml/uqag006. eCollection 2026. PubMed 41834799.
Backbone
  Vector backbone: ClonepJetPCR
  Backbone manufacturer: Thermo Scientific
  Backbone size w/o insert (bp): 2715
  Vector type: Synthetic Biology
  Selectable markers: Chloramphenicol
Growth in bacteria
  Bacterial resistance: Ampicillin, 100 μg/mL
  Growth temperature: 37°C
  Growth strain: DH5alpha
  Copy number: High Copy
Gene/Insert
  Gene/Insert name: hlpA
  Species: Streptococcus pneumoniae
  Insert size (bp): 2220
  Tag / fusion protein: mTurquoise2 (C terminal on insert)
  Cloning method: Ligation Independent Cloning
  Sequencing primers: 5′ T7 promoter; 3′ M13-R(-46)
Resource information
  A portion of this plasmid was derived from a plasmid made by: Jan-Willem Veening Département de microbiologie fondamentale (DMF), Université de Lausanne
Terms and licenses: Academic/Nonprofit Terms; Industry Terms: Not Available to Industry
Depositor comments: chloramphenicol O-acetyltransferase gene under its own promoter is placed downstream of hlpA-mTurquoise2 gene ; Please visit https://doi.org/10.1101/2025.05.10.653270 for bioRxiv preprint.
How to cite: pJethlpAmTurquoise2Cm was a gift from Virginie Libante (Addgene plasmid # 206822 ; http://n2t.net/addgene:206822 ; RRID:Addgene_206822)
