[The description below was written by a language model from this plasmid's Addgene catalogue record and pLannotate feature annotations shown in this document.]
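Description:
pJethlpAmTurquoise2Cm is a high-copy E. coli cloning plasmid built on the Thermo Scientific CloneJET (pJET) PCR-cloning backbone and classed as a synthetic-biology vector. It replicates through a ColE1/pUC-type origin and is selected with ampicillin via the bla gene and its own promoter. Remnants of the backbone's positive-selection system are visible in the feature table: a fragment of the eco47IR restriction endonuclease gene driven by a lac UV5 promoter with a CAP binding site. This lethal gene is interrupted by insertion of the cloned fragment. A T7 promoter lies just upstream of the insert and serves as a sequencing primer site.

The roughly 2.2 kb insert carries hlpA, which the record assigns to Streptococcus pneumoniae. The automated annotation matches it to the homologous hup/hlpA gene of S. mutans. It encodes a histone-like DNA-binding protein and is fused at its C terminus, after a short linker region, to the cyan fluorescent protein mTurquoise2. Because HlpA binds the chromosome, such a fusion would be expected to label the nucleoid in live cells. Downstream of the fusion sits a chloramphenicol acetyltransferase (cat) gene of staphylococcal type, which the depositor states is expressed from its own promoter. The record does not specify a promoter for the hlpA fusion itself.

The plasmid is intended as a PCR template rather than an expression vector. The hlpA-mTurquoise2 cassette and its linked chloramphenicol marker are amplified together so the marker can be used to select for the fusion. It belongs to a modular toolbox for gene regulation and multi-colour imaging in streptococci, and part of it derives from a plasmid made by another laboratory.
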