Features (pLannotate 1.2.2; 11 found; start..end, strand, type, name):
    305..323     +  promoter       T7 promoter: promoter for bacteriophage T7 RNA polymerase
    373..645     +  CDS            hup: DBH_STRMU - Also known as hlpA. Experimental evidence at protein level: Swiss-Prot protein existence level 1. Histone-like DNA-binding protein which is capable of wrapping DNA to stabilize it, and thus to prevent its denaturation under extreme environmental conditions. Seems also to act as a fortuitous virulence factor in delayed sequelae by binding to heparan sulfate-proteoglycans in the extracellular matrix of target organs and acting as a nidus for in situ immune complex formation. From Streptococcus mutans serotype c (strain ATCC 700610 / UA159).
    685..1401    +  CDS            mTurquoise2: enhanced monomeric variant of CFP (Goedhart et al., 2012) mammalian codon-optimized
   1628..2275    +  CDS            cat: CAT3_STAAU - Experimental evidence at transcript level: Swiss-Prot protein existence level 2. This enzyme is an effector of chloramphenicol resistance in bacteria. From Staphylococcus aureus.
   2590..2724    -  CDS            eco47IR (fragment): T2E7_ECOLX - Protein predicted: Swiss-Prot protein existence level 4. Recognizes the double-stranded sequence GGWCC and cleaves after G-1. From Escherichia coli.
   2777..2807    -  promoter       lac UV5 promoter: E. coli lac promoter with an "up" mutation
   2822..2843    -  protein_bind   CAP binding site: CAP binding activates transcription in the presence of cAMP. E. coli catabolite activator protein
   2868..2951    -  CDS            lacI (fragment): lac repressor; lacI; The lac repressor binds to the lac operator to inhibit transcription in E. coli. This inhibition can be relieved by adding lactose or isopropyl-β-D-thiogalactopyranoside (IPTG).
   3134..3722    -  rep_origin     ori: high-copy-number ColE1/pMB1/pBR322/pUC origin of replication
   3893..4753    -  CDS            AmpR: β-lactamase; bla; confers resistance to ampicillin, carbenicillin, and related antibiotics
   4754..4858    -  promoter       AmpR promoter: bla
>Addgene plasmid #206822 | pJethlpAmTurquoise2Cm | addgene full sequence | sequence record 409938 | Addgene NGS Result
GCCCCTGCAGCCGAATTATATTATTTTTGCCAAATAATTTTTAACAAAAGCTCTGAAGTCTTCTTCATTT
AAATTCTTAGATGATACTTCATCTGGAAAATTGTCCCAATTAGTAGCATCACGCTGTGAGTAAGTTCTAA
ACCATTTTTTTATTGTTGTATTATCTCTAATCTTACTACTCGATGAGTTTTCGGTATTATCTCTATTTTT
AACTTGGAGCAGGTTCCATTCATTGTTTTTTTCATCATAGTGAATAAAATCAACTGCTTTAACACTTGTG
CCTGAACACCATATCCATCCGGCGTAATACGACTCACTATAGGGAGAGCGGCCGCCAGATCTTCCGGATG
GCTCGAGTTTTTCAGCAAGATCATGGCAAACAAACAAGATTTGATCGCTAAAGTAGCAGAAGCTACAGAA
TTGACTAAGAAAGACTCAGCAGCAGCAGTTGAAGCTGTATTTGTAGCAGTAGCTGACTATCTTGCAGCTG
GTGAAAAAGTTCAATTGATCGGTTTTGGTAACTTTGAAGTTCGTGAGCGTGCAGAACGTAAAGGTCGCAA
CCCACAAACTGGTAAAGAAATGACAATTGCAGCTTCTAAAGTACCAGCATTCAAAGCTGGTAAAGCTCTT
AAAGACGCTGTTAAAGGATCCGGATCTGGTGGAGAAGCTGAAGCTAAAGGATCAGTGAGCAAGGGCGAGG
AGCTGTTCACCGGGGTGGTGCCCATCCTGGTCGAGCTGGACGGCGACGTAAACGGCCACAAGTTCAGCGT
GTCCGGCGAGGGCGAGGGCGATGCCACCTACGGCAAGCTGACCCTGAAGTTCATCTGCACCACCGGCAAG
CTGCCCGTGCCCTGGCCCACCCTCGTGACCACCCTGTCCTGGGGCGTGCAGTGCTTCGCCCGCTACCCCG
ACCACATGAAGCAGCACGACTTCTTCAAGTCCGCCATGCCCGAAGGCTACGTCCAGGAGCGCACCATCTT
CTTCAAGGACGACGGCAACTACAAGACCCGCGCCGAGGTGAAGTTCGAGGGCGACACCCTGGTGAACCGC
ATCGAGCTGAAGGGCATCGACTTCAAGGAGGACGGCAACATCCTGGGGCACAAGCTGGAGTACAACTACT
TCAGCGACAACGTCTATATCACCGCCGACAAGCAGAAGAACGGCATCAAGGCCAACTTCAAGATCCGCCA
CAACATCGAGGACGGCGGCGTGCAGCTCGCCGACCACTACCAGCAGAACACCCCCATCGGCGACGGCCCC
GTGCTGCTGCCCGACAACCACTACCTGAGCACCCAGTCCAAGCTGAGCAAAGACCCCAACGAGAAGCGCG
ATCACATGGTCCTGCTGGAGTTCGTGACCGCCGCCGGGATCACTCTCGGCATGGACGAGCTGTACAAGTA
ATAAGAATTCCGTATTGGTGGAATAACACGAATTAATAAAGGATATATTTGTAGTAGCAAGTGTATTTGT
TTTATATTCTATGACCCTATTTGATTTACATGATTCTATATGGTATAATGGACTTGCTTATAAATATAGA
TGCTTGGATAGCAGGAGGTTGCAAGATGATGATGGCAGTTAAATTAGCCTTCTAAAATTAAATAATAAAA
TTTTAGGAGGCTAATTTATGAAATTTAATTTGATAGATATAGAGGATTGGAATAGAAAGCCATACTTTGA
GCATTATTTAAATGCGGTAAGGTGCACTTACAGTATGACTGCAAATTTAGAGATAACTAGTTTACTGCGT
GAAATTAAACTTAAGGGCCTGAAACTGTACCCTACGCTTATTTATATCATCACAACTGTAGTTAATCGTC
ACAAGGAGTTCCGCACCAGTTTTGATCAAAACGGTAAGTTAGGATACTGGGATAGTATGAACCCAAGTTA
TACTATCTTTCATAAGGATAACGAAACTTTTTCAAGTATTTGGACAGAGTATGACGAGAACTTCCCACGT
TTCTACTATAATTACCTTGAGGATATCAGAAACTATAGCGACGTTATGAATTTCATGCCTAAGGCAGGTC
AACCTGCTAACACAATTAATGTGTCCAGCATTCCTTGGGTGAATTTTACCGGATTCAACTTGAATATATA
TAATGATGCAACATATCTAATCCCTATTTTTACTATGGGTAAGTATTTTCAGCAGGATAATAAAATTTTA
TTACCTATGTCTGTACAGGTGCATCATGCGGTTTGCGACGGTTACCATACCAGCAGATTTTTTAATGAGG
TACAGGAATTAGTCTCAAATTTTGAGACATGGTTAGGAGAAAAATAATATTAAAATGCTTGTGCTCGGGA
GTTATAAACAAAGATCGAAAATATTGTTAAGATCGTGAGGAAGCAAAGCGACCGAAGAAGTATATGTTCC
ATCTATGCAAGGACTTCCCGAGAAGGCGAGTGACAGCGAAGACCGATTGGAAGGAGTCTGAGCTAAGTGG
AGTAATATATTCATTCATTATAGAACCATCATTTCAAAGGATTAGAGAAATCTAATCCTTTTTCTAGGTA
TTTTTATCCTAAGAATTTAATATGACAATCACGAGTTTAATTTTTATTTTGGTGCTATTTATCCTAAGCA
GAGCAAGCTTCAGGAAACTGAGACAGGAATTTTATTAAAAATTTAAATTTTGAAGAAAGTTCAGGGTTAA
TAGCATCCATTTTTTGCTTTGCAAGTTCCTCAGCATTCTTAACAAAAGACGTCTCTTTTGACATGTTTAA
AGTTTAAACCTCCTGTGTGAAATTATTATCCGCTCATAATTCCACACATTATACGAGCCGGAAGCATAAA
GTGTAAAGCCTGGGGTGCCTAATGAGTGAGCTAACTCACATTAATTGCGTTGCGCTCACTGCCAATTGCT
TTCCAGTCGGGAAACCTGTCGTGCCAGCTGCATTAATGAATCGGCCAACGCGCGGGGAGAGGCGGTTTGC
GTATTGGGCGCTCTTCCGCTTCCTCGCTCACTGACTCGCTGCGCTCGGTCGTTCGGCTGCGGCGAGCGGT
ATCAGCTCACTCAAAGGCGGTAATACGGTTATCCACAGAATCAGGGGATAACGCAGGAAAGAACATGTGA
GCAAAAGGCCAGCAAAAGGCCAGGAACCGTAAAAAGGCCGCGTTGCTGGCGTTTTTCCATAGGCTCCGCC
CCCCTGACGAGCATCACAAAAATCGACGCTCAAGTCAGAGGTGGCGAAACCCGACAGGACTATAAAGATA
CCAGGCGTTTCCCCCTGGAAGCTCCCTCGTGCGCTCTCCTGTTCCGACCCTGCCGCTTACCGGATACCTG
TCCGCCTTTCTCCCTTCGGGAAGCGTGGCGCTTTCTCATAGCTCACGCTGTAGGTATCTCAGTTCGGTGT
AGGTCGTTCGCTCCAAGCTGGGCTGTGTGCACGAACCCCCCGTTCAGCCCGACCGCTGCGCCTTATCCGG
TAACTATCGTCTTGAGTCCAACCCGGTAAGACACGACTTATCGCCACTGGCAGCAGCCACTGGTAACAGG
ATTAGCAGAGCGAGGTATGTAGGCGGTGCTACAGAGTTCTTGAAGTGGTGGCCTAACTACGGCTACACTA
GAAGAACAGTATTTGGTATCTGCGCTCTGCTGAAGCCAGTTACCTTCGGAAAAAGAGTTGGTAGCTCTTG
ATCCGGCAAACAAACCACCGCTGGTAGCGGTGGTTTTTTTGTTTGCAAGCAGCAGATTACGCGCAGAAAA
AAAGGATCTCAAGAAGATCCTTTGATCTTTTCTACGGGGTCTGACGCTCAGTGGAACGAAAACTCACGTT
AAGGGATTTTGGTCATGAGATTATCAAAAAGGATCTTCACCTAGATCCTTTTAAATTAAAAATGAAGTTT
TAAATCAATCTAAAGTATATATGAGTAAACTTGGTCTGACAGTTACCAATGCTTAATCAGTGAGGCACCT
ATCTCAGCGATCTGTCTATTTCGTTCATCCATAGTTGCCTGACTCCCCGTCGTGTAGATAACTACGATAC
GGGAGGGCTTACCATCTGGCCCCAGTGCTGCAATGATACCGCGAGACCCACGCTCACCGGCTCCAGATTT
ATCAGCAATAAACCAGCCAGCCGGAAGGGCCGAGCGCAGAAGTGGTCCTGCAACTTTATCCGCCTCCATC
CAGTCTATTAATTGTTGCCGGGAAGCTAGAGTAAGTAGTTCGCCAGTTAATAGTTTGCGCAACGTTGTTG
CCATTGCTACAGGCATCGTGGTGTCACGCTCGTCGTTTGGTATGGCTTCATTCAGCTCCGGTTCCCAACG
ATCAAGGCGAGTTACATGATCCCCCATGTTGTGCAAAAAAGCGGTTAGCTCCTTCGGTCCTCCGATCGTT
GTCAGAAGTAAGTTGGCCGCAGTGTTATCACTCATGGTTATGGCAGCACTGCATAATTCTCTTACTGTCA
TGCCATCCGTAAGATGCTTTTCTGTGACTGGTGAGTACTCAACCAAGTCATTCTGAGAATAGTGTATGCG
GCGACCGAGTTGCTCTTGCCCGGCGTCAATACGGGATAATACCGCGCCACATAGCAGAACTTTAAAAGTG
CTCATCATTGGAAAACGTTCTTCGGGGCGAAAACTCTCAAGGATCTTACCGCTGTTGAGATCCAGTTCGA
TGTAACCCACTCGTGCACCCAACTGATCTTCAGCATCTTTTACTTTCACCAGCGTTTCTGGGTGAGCAAA
AACAGGAAGGCAAAATGCCGCAAAAAAGGGAATAAGGGCGACACGGAAATGTTGAATACTCATACTCTTC
CTTTTTCAATATTATTGAAGCATTTATCAGGGTTATTGTCTCATGAGCGGATACATATTTGAATGTATTT
AGAAAAATAAACAAATAGGGGTTCCGCGCACATTTCCCCGAAAAGTGCCACCTGACGTCTAAGAAACCAT
TATTATCATGACATTAACCTATAAAAATAGGCGTATCACGAGGCC
